Addgene plasmid #41605: pFA6a-kanMX6-PGAL1
Depositing lab: John Pringle. Depositing organization: University of North Carolina at Chapel Hill. Publication: Additional modules for versatile and economical PCR-based gene deletion and modification in Saccharomyces cerevisiae. Longtine MS, McKenzie A 3rd, Demarini DJ, Shah NG, Wach A, Brachat A, Philippsen P, Pringle JR. Yeast. 1998 Jul;14(10):953-61. 10.1002/(SICI)1097-0061(199807)14:10<953::AID-YEA293>3.0.CO;2-U PubMed 9717241.
Backbone
  Vector backbone: pFA6a
  Vector type: Yeast genomic targeting
  Selectable markers: Gentamicin
Growth in bacteria
  Bacterial resistance: Ampicillin, 100 μg/mL
  Growth temperature: 37°C
  Growth strain: DH5alpha
  Copy number: Unknown
Gene/Insert
  Gene/Insert name: GAL1 promoter (alt name: GAL1)
  Species: S. cerevisiae (budding yeast)
  Insert size (bp): 2081
  Entrez Gene: GAL1 (a.k.a. YBR020W)
  Tag / fusion protein: A. gossypii translation elongation factor 1a gene terminator (N terminal on insert); KanR reverse orientation (N terminal on insert); A. gossypii translation elongation factor 1a gene promoter (N terminal on insert)
  Cloning method: Restriction Enzyme; 5′ cloning site BglII (not destroyed); 3′ cloning site PacI (not destroyed)
  Sequencing primers: 5′ T7_promoter; 3′ Sp6_primer
Terms and licenses: Academic/Nonprofit Terms; Industry Terms: Not Available to Industry
How to cite: pFA6a-kanMX6-PGAL1 was a gift from John Pringle (Addgene plasmid # 41605 ; http://n2t.net/addgene:41605 ; RRID:Addgene_41605)
