[The description below was written by a language model from this plasmid's Addgene catalogue record and pLannotate feature annotations shown in this document.]
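Description:
pFA6a-kanMX6-PGAL1 is a yeast genomic targeting plasmid built on the pFA6a backbone. It serves as a PCR template module for modifying chromosomal genes in Saccharomyces cerevisiae, not as a vector that replicates in yeast. No yeast origin or centromere is annotated. In E. coli the 4,485 bp plasmid is maintained through a high-copy ColE1/pUC-type origin and selected with ampicillin via the bla gene and its promoter. Short annotated fragments of bom, rop and lacI are backbone remnants with no evident function here. T7 and SP6 promoters flank the insert region and are used as sequencing primer sites.

The roughly 2.1 kb insert, cloned between retained BglII and PacI sites, has two parts. The first is the kanMX marker, in which a kanamycin resistance gene is placed between the promoter and terminator of the Ashbya gossypii translation elongation factor 1α gene. The second is the S. cerevisiae GAL1 promoter, a Gal4-regulated, galactose-inducible element. The marker lies on the reverse strand and the GAL1 promoter on the forward strand, so the two units point away from each other and the GAL1 promoter reads outward from the end of the cassette. The catalogue lists the yeast selectable marker as gentamicin, which most likely refers to the related aminoglycoside G418 (geneticin) normally used to select for kanMX.

The associated publication describes modules for PCR-based gene deletion and modification. The cassette is typically amplified with primers carrying homology to a chosen locus and integrated by homologous recombination just upstream of an open reading frame. This replaces the native promoter and puts the gene under galactose-inducible, glucose-repressible control, allowing conditional overexpression or shut-off.
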