Features (pLannotate 1.2.2; 10 found; start..end, strand, type, name):
      1..19      -  promoter       SP6 promoter: promoter for bacteriophage SP6 RNA polymerase
     82..133     -  misc_feature   bom (fragment): basis of mobility region from pBR322
    235..270     -  CDS            rop (fragment): Rop protein, which maintains plasmids at low copy number; rop
    365..469     +  promoter       AmpR promoter: bla
    470..1330    +  CDS            AmpR: β-lactamase; bla; confers resistance to ampicillin, carbenicillin, and related antibiotics
   1501..2089    +  rep_origin     ori: high-copy-number ColE1/pMB1/pBR322/pUC origin of replication
   2272..2325    +  CDS            lacI (fragment): lac repressor; lacI; The lac repressor binds to the lac operator to inhibit transcription in E. coli. This inhibition can be relieved by adding lactose or isopropyl-β-D-thiogalactopyranoside (IPTG).
   2347..2365    +  promoter       T7 promoter: promoter for bacteriophage T7 RNA polymerase
   2470..3826    -  gene           kanMX: yeast selectable marker conferring kanamycin resistance (Wach et al., 1994)
   3960..4401    +  promoter       GAL1 promoter: S. cerevisiae GAL1; inducible promoter, regulated by Gal4
>Addgene plasmid #41605 | pFA6a-kanMX6-PGAL1 | depositor full sequence | sequence record 55639 | pFA6a-kanMX6-PGAL1 sequence 4485 bps
TCTATAGTGTCACCTAAATCGTATGTGTATGATACATAAGGTTATGTATTAATTGTAGCCGCGTTCTAAC
GACAATATGTCCATATGGTGCACTCTCAGTACAATCTGCTCTGATGCCGCATAGTTAAGCCAGCCCCGAC
ACCCGCCAACACCCGCTGACGCGCCCTGACGGGCTTGTCTGCTCCCGGCATCCGCTTACAGACAAGCTGT
GACCGTCTCCGGGAGCTGCATGTGTCAGAGGTTTTCACCGTCATCACCGAAACGCGCGAGACGAAAGGGC
CTCGTGATACGCCTATTTTTATAGGTTAATGTCATGATAATAATGGTTTCTTAGACGTCAGGTGGCACTT
TTCGGGGAAATGTGCGCGGAACCCCTATTTGTTTATTTTTCTAAATACATTCAAATATGTATCCGCTCAT
GAGACAATAACCCTGATAAATGCTTCAATAATATTGAAAAAGGAAGAGTATGAGTATTCAACATTTCCGT
GTCGCCCTTATTCCCTTTTTTGCGGCATTTTGCCTTCCTGTTTTTGCTCACCCAGAAACGCTGGTGAAAG
TAAAAGATGCTGAAGATCAGTTGGGTGCACGAGTGGGTTACATCGAACTGGATCTCAACAGCGGTAAGAT
CCTTGAGAGTTTTCGCCCCGAAGAACGTTTTCCAATGATGAGCACTTTTAAAGTTCTGCTATGTGGCGCG
GTATTATCCCGTATTGACGCCGGGCAAGAGCAACTCGGTCGCCGCATACACTATTCTCAGAATGACTTGG
TTGAGTACTCACCAGTCACAGAAAAGCATCTTACGGATGGCATGACAGTAAGAGAATTATGCAGTGCTGC
CATAACCATGAGTGATAACACTGCGGCCAACTTACTTCTGACAACGATCGGAGGACCGAAGGAGCTAACC
GCTTTTTTGCACAACATGGGGGATCATGTAACTCGCCTTGATCGTTGGGAACCGGAGCTGAATGAAGCCA
TACCAAACGACGAGCGTGACACCACGATGCCTGTAGCAATGGCAACAACGTTGCGCAAACTATTAACTGG
CGAACTACTTACTCTAGCTTCCCGGCAACAATTAATAGACTGGATGGAGGCGGATAAAGTTGCAGGACCA
CTTCTGCGCTCGGCCCTTCCGGCTGGCTGGTTTATTGCTGATAAATCTGGAGCCGGTGAGCGTGGGTCTC
GCGGTATCATTGCAGCACTGGGGCCAGATGGTAAGCCCTCCCGTATCGTAGTTATCTACACGACGGGGAG
TCAGGCAACTATGGATGAACGAAATAGACAGATCGCTGAGATAGGTGCCTCACTGATTAAGCATTGGTAA
CTGTCAGACCAAGTTTACTCATATATACTTTAGATTGATTTAAAACTTCATTTTTAATTTAAAAGGATCT
AGGTGAAGATCCTTTTTGATAATCTCATGACCAAAATCCCTTAACGTGAGTTTTCGTTCCACTGAGCGTC
AGACCCCGTAGAAAAGATCAAAGGATCTTCTTGAGATCCTTTTTTTCTGCGCGTAATCTGCTGCTTGCAA
ACAAAAAAACCACCGCTACCAGCGGTGGTTTGTTTGCCGGATCAAGAGCTACCAACTCTTTTTCCGAAGG
TAACTGGCTTCAGCAGAGCGCAGATACCAAATACTGTCCTTCTAGTGTAGCCGTAGTTAGGCCACCACTT
CAAGAACTCTGTAGCACCGCCTACATACCTCGCTCTGCTAATCCTGTTACCAGTGGCTGCTGCCAGTGGC
GATAAGTCGTGTCTTACCGGGTTGGACTCAAGACGATAGTTACCGGATAAGGCGCAGCGGTCGGGCTGAA
CGGGGGGTTCGTGCACACAGCCCAGCTTGGAGCGAACGACCTACACCGAACTGAGATACCTACAGCGTGA
GCATTGAGAAAGCGCCACGCTTCCCGAAGGGAGAAAGGCGGACAGGTATCCGGTAAGCGGCAGGGTCGGA
ACAGGAGAGCGCACGAGGGAGCTTCCAGGGGGAAACGCCTGGTATCTTTATAGTCCTGTCGGGTTTCGCC
ACCTCTGACTTGAGCGTCGATTTTTGTGATGCTCGTCAGGGGGGCGGAGCCTATGGAAAAACGCCAGCAA
CGCGGCCTTTTTACGGTTCCTGGCCTTTTGCTGGCCTTTTGCTCACATGTTCTTTCCTGCGTTATCCCCT
GATTCTGTGGATAACCGTATTACCGCCTTTGAGTGAGCTGATACCGCTCGCCGCAGCCGAACGACCGAGC
GCAGCGAGTCAGTGAGCGAGGAAGCGGAAGAGCGCCCAATACGCAAACCGCCTCTCCCCGCGCGTTGGCC
GATTCATTAATGCAGGTTAACCTGGCTTATCGAAATTAATACGACTCACTATAGGGAGACCGGCAGATCC
GCGGCCGCATAGGCCACTAGTGGATCTGATATCATCGATGAATTCGAGCTCGTTTAAACTGGATGGCGGC
GTTAGTATCGAATCGACAGCAGTATAGCGACCAGCATTCACATACGATTGACGCATGATATTACTTTCTG
CGCACTTAACTTCGCATCTGGGCAGATGATGTCGAGGCGAAAAAAAATATAAATCACGCTAACATTTGAT
TAAAATAGAACAACTACAATATAAAAAAACTATACAAATGACAAGTTCTTGAAAACAAGAATCTTTTTAT
TGTCAGTACTGATTAGAAAAACTCATCGAGCATCAAATGAAACTGCAATTTATTCATATCAGGATTATCA
ATACCATATTTTTGAAAAAGCCGTTTCTGTAATGAAGGAGAAAACTCACCGAGGCAGTTCCATAGGATGG
CAAGATCCTGGTATCGGTCTGCGATTCCGACTCGTCCAACATCAATACAACCTATTAATTTCCCCTCGTC
AAAAATAAGGTTATCAAGTGAGAAATCACCATGAGTGACGACTGAATCCGGTGAGAATGGCAAAAGCTTA
TGCATTTCTTTCCAGACTTGTTCAACAGGCCAGCCATTACGCTCGTCATCAAAATCACTCGCATCAACCA
AACCGTTATTCATTCGTGATTGCGCCTGAGCGAGACGAAATACGCGATCGCTGTTAAAAGGACAATTACA
AACAGGAATCGAATGCAACCGGCGCAGGAACACTGCCAGCGCATCAACAATATTTTCACCTGAATCAGGA
TATTCTTCTAATACCTGGAATGCTGTTTTGCCGGGGATCGCAGTGGTGAGTAACCATGCATCATCAGGAG
TACGGATAAAATGCTTGATGGTCGGAAGAGGCATAAATTCCGTCAGCCAGTTTAGTCTGACCATCTCATC
TGTAACATCATTGGCAACGCTACCTTTGCCATGTTTCAGAAACAACTCTGGCGCATCGGGCTTCCCATAC
AATCGATAGATTGTCGCACCTGATTGCCCGACATTATCGCGAGCCCATTTATACCCATATAAATCAGCAT
CCATGTTGGAATTTAATCGCGGCCTCGAAACGTGAGTCTTTTCCTTACCCATGGTTGTTTATGTTCGGAT
GTGATGTGAGAACTGTATCCTAGCAAGATTTTAAAAGGAAGTATATGAAAGAAGAACCTCAGTGGCAAAT
CCTAACCTTTTATATTTCTCTACAGGGGCGCGGCGTGGGGACAATTCAACGCGTCTGTGAGGGGAGCGTT
TCCCTGCTCGCAGGTCTGCAGCGAGGAGCCGTAATTTTTGCTTCGCGCCGTGCGGCCATCAAAATGTATG
GATGCAAATGATTATACATGGGGATGTATGGGCTAAATGTACGGGCGACAGTCACATCATGCCCCTGAGC
TGCGCACGTCAAGACTGTCAAGGAGGGTATTCTGGGCCTCCATGTCGCTGGCCGGGTGACCCGGCGGGGA
CGAGGCAAGCTAAACAGATCTGTAAAGAGCCCCATTATCTTAGCCTAAAAAAACCTTCTCTTTGGAACTT
TCAGTAATACGCTTAACTGCTCATTGCTATATTGAAGTACGGATTAGAAGCCGCCGAGCGGGTGACAGCC
CTCCGAAGGAAGACTCTCCTCCGTGCGTCCTCGTCTTCACCGGTCGCGTTCCTGAAACGCAGATGTGCCT
CGCGCCGCACTGCTCCGAACAATAAAGATTCTACAATACTAGCTTTTATGGTTATGAAGAGGAAAAATTG
GCAGTAACCTGGCCCCACAAACCTTCAAATGAACGAATCAAATTAACAACCATAGGATGATAATGCGATT
AGTTTTTTAGCCTTATTTCTGGGGTAATTAATCAGCGAAGCGATGATTTTTGATCTATTAACAGATATAT
AAATGCAAAAACTGCATAACCACTTTAACTAATACTTTCAACATTTTCGGTTTGTATTACTTCTTATTCA
AATGTAATAAAAGTATCAACAAAAAATTGTTAATATACCTCTATACTTTAACGTCAAGGAGAAAAAACCC
GGATCTCAAAATGTCTTTAATTAACCCGGGGATCCGTCGACCTGCAGCGTACGAAGCTTCAGCTGGCGGC
CGCGT
