>Addgene plasmid #41605 | pFA6a-kanMX6-PGAL1 | addgene partial sequence | sequence record 56435 | Sp6 5'-ATTTAGGTGACACTATAG-3'
GCAGGTCGACGGATCCCCGGGTTAATTAAAGACATTTTGAGATCCGGGTTTTTTCTCCTTGACGTTAAAG
TATAGAGGTATATTAACAATTTTTTGTTGATACTTTTATTACATTTGAATAAGAAGTAATACAAACCGAA
AATGTTGAAAGTATTAGTTAAAGTGGTTATGCAGTTTTTGCATTTATATATCTGTTAATAGATCAAAAAT
CATCGCTTCGCTGATTAATTACCCCAGAAATAAGGCTAAAAAACTAATCGCATTATCATCCTATGGTTGT
TAATTTGATTCGTTCATTTGAAGGTTTGTGGGGCCAGGTTACTGCCAATTTTTCCTCTTCATAACCATAA
AAGCTAGTATTGTAGAATCTTTATTGTTCGGAGCAGTGCGGCGCGAGGCACATCTGCGTTTCAGGAACGC
GACCGGTGAAGACGAGGACGCACGGAGGAGAGTCTTCCTTCGGAGGGCTGTCACCCGCTCGGCGGCTTCT
AATCCGTACTTCAATATAGCAATGAGCAGTTAAGCGTATTACTGAAAGTTCCAAAGAGAAGGTTTTTTTA
GGCTAAGATAATGGGGCTCTTTACAGATCTGTTTAGCTTGCCTCGTCCCCGCCGGGTCACCCGGCCAGCG
ACATGGAGGCCCAGAATACCCTCCTTGACAGTCTTGACGTGCGCAGCTCAGGGGCATGATGTGACTGTCG
CCCGTACATTTAGCCCATACATCCCCATGTATAATCATTTGCATCCATACATTTTGATGGCCGCACGGCG
CGAAGCAAAAATTACGGCTCCTCGCTGCAGACCTGCGAGCAGGGAAACGCTCCCCTCACAGACGCGTTGA
ATTGTCCCCACGCCGCGCCCCTGTAGAGAAATATAAAAGGTTAGGATTTGCCACTGAGGTTCTTCTTTCA
TATACTTCCTTTTAAAATCTTGCTAGGATACAGTTCTCACATCACATCC
