>Addgene plasmid #41605 | pFA6a-kanMX6-PGAL1 | addgene partial sequence | sequence record 56437 | T7 5'-TAATACGACTCACTATAGGG-3'
CGCATAGGCCACTAGTGGATCTGATATCATCGATGAATTCGAGCTCGTTTAAACTGGATGGCGGCGTTAG
TATCGAATCGACAGCAGTATAGCGACCAGCATTCACATACGATTGACGCATGATATTACTTTCTGCGCAC
TTAACTTCGCATCTGGGCAGATGATGTCGAGGCGAAAAAAAATATAAATCACGCTAACATTTGATTAAAA
TAGAACAACTACAATATAAAAAAACTATACAAATGACAAGTTCTTGAAAACAAGAATCTTTTTATTGTCA
GTACTGATTAGAAAAACTCATCGAGCATCAAATGAAACTGCAATTTATTCATATCAGGATTATCAATACC
ATATTTTTGAAAAAGCCGTTTCTGTAATGAAGGAGAAAACTCACCGAGGCAGTTCCATAGGATGGCAAGA
TCCTGGTATCGGTCTGCGATTCCGACTCGTCCAACATCAATACAACCTATTAATTTCCCCTCGTCAAAAA
TAAGGTTATCAAGTGAGAAATCACCATGAGTGACGACTGAATCCGGTGAGAATGGCAAAAGCTTATGCAT
TTCTTTCCAGACTTGTTCAACAGGCCAGCCATTACGCTCGTCATCAAAATCACTCGCATCAACCAAACCG
TTATTCATTCGTGATTGCGCCTGAGCGAGACGAAATACGCGATCGCTGTTAAAAGGACAATTACAAACAG
GAATCGAATGCAACCGGCGCAGGAACACTGCCAGCGCATCAACAATATTTTCACCTGAATCAGGATATTC
TTCTAATACCTGGAATGCTGTTTTGCCGGGGATCGCAGTGGTGAGTAACCATGCATCATCAGGAGTACGG
ATAAAATGCTTGATGGTCGGAAGAGGCATAAATTCCGTCAGCCAGTTTAGTCTGACCATCTCATCTGTAA
CATCAT
